>Addgene plasmid #76211 | MAP2K1 gRNA (BRDN0001147078) | addgene full sequence | sequence record 185400 | Addgene Assembled Sequence
CCCGGGTGCAAAGATGGATAAAGTTTTAAACAGAGAGGAATCTTTGCAGCTAATGGACCTTCTAGGTCTT
GAAAGGAGTGGGAATTGGCTCCGGTGCCCGTCAGTGGGCAGAGCGCACATCGCCCACAGTCCCCGAGAAG
TTGGGGGGAGGGGTCGGCAATTGATCCGGTGCCTAGAGAAGGTGGCGCGGGGTAAACTGGGAAAGTGATG
TCGTGTACTGGCTCCGCCTTTTTCCCGAGGGTGGGGGAGAACCGTATATAAGTGCAGTAGTCGCCGTGAA
CGTTCTTTTTCGCAACGGGTTTGCCGCCAGAACACAGGTAAGTGCCGTGTGTGGTTCCCGCGGGCCTGGC
CTCTTTACGGGTTATGGCCCTTGCGTGCCTTGAATTACTTCCACCTGGCTGCAGTACGTGATTCTTGATC
CCGAGCTTCGGGTTGGAAGTGGGTGGGAGAGTTCGAGGCCTTGCGCTTAAGGAGCCCCTTCGCCTCGTGC
TTGAGTTGAGGCCTGGCCTGGGCGCTGGGGCCGCCGCGTGCGAATCTGGTGGCACCTTCGCGCCTGTCTC
GCTGCTTTCGATAAGTCTCTAGCCATTTAAAATTTTTGATGACCTGCTGCGACGCTTTTTTTCTGGCAAG
ATAGTCTTGTAAATGCGGGCCAAGATCTGCACACTGGTATTTCGGTTTTTGGGGCCGCGGGCGGCGACGG
GGCCCGTGCGTCCCAGCGCACATGTTCGGCGAGGCGGGGCCTGCGAGCGCGGCCACCGAGAATCGGACGG
GGGTAGTCTCAAGCTGGCCGGCCTGCTCTGGTGCCTGGCCTCGCGCCGCCGTGTATCGCCCCGCCCTGGG
CGGCAAGGCTGGCCCGGTCGGCACCAGTTGCGTGAGCGGAAAGATGGCCGCTTCCCGGCCCTGCTGCAGG
GAGCTCAAAATGGAGGACGCGGCGCTCGGGAGAGCGGGCGGGTGAGTCACCCACACAAAGGAAAAGGGCC
TTTCCGTCCTCAGCCGTCGCTTCATGTGACTCCACGGAGTACCGGGCGCCGTCCAGGCACCTCGATTAGT
TCTCGAGCTTTTGGAGTACGTCGTCTTTAGGTTGGGGGGAGGGGTTTTATGCGATGGAGTTTCCCCACAC
TGAGTGGGTGGAGACTGAAGTTAGGCCAGCTTGGCACTTGATGTAATTCTCCTTGGAATTTGCCCTTTTT
GAGTTTGGATCTTGGTTCATTCTCAAGCCTCAGACAGTGGTTCAAAGTTTTTTTCTTCCATTTCAGGTGT
CGTGACGTACGGCCACCATGACCGAGTACAAGCCCACGGTGCGCCTCGCCACCCGCGACGACGTCCCCAG
GGCCGTACGCACCCTCGCCGCCGCGTTCGCCGACTACCCCGCCACGCGCCACACCGTCGATCCGGACCGC
CACATCGAGCGGGTCACCGAGCTGCAAGAACTCTTCCTCACGCGCGTCGGGCTCGACATCGGCAAGGTGT
GGGTCGCGGACGACGGCGCCGCCGTGGCGGTCTGGACCACGCCGGAGAGCGTCGAAGCGGGGGCGGTGTT
CGCCGAGATCGGCCCGCGCATGGCCGAGTTGAGCGGTTCCCGGCTGGCCGCGCAGCAACAGATGGAAGGC
CTCCTGGCGCCGCACCGGCCCAAGGAGCCCGCGTGGTTCCTGGCCACCGTCGGAGTCTCGCCCGACCACC
AGGGCAAGGGTCTGGGCAGCGCCGTCGTGCTCCCCGGAGTGGAGGCGGCCGAGCGCGCCGGGGTGCCCGC
CTTCCTGGAGACCTCCGCGCCCCGCAACCTCCCCTTCTACGAGCGGCTCGGCTTCACCGTCACCGCCGAC
GTCGAGGTGCCCGAAGGACCGCGCACCTGGTGCATGACCCGCAAGCCCGGTGCCTGAACGCGTTAAGTCG
ACAATCAACCTCTGGATTACAAAATTTGTGAAAGATTGACTGGTATTCTTAACTATGTTGCTCCTTTTAC
GCTATGTGGATACGCTGCTTTAATGCCTTTGTATCATGCTATTGCTTCCCGTATGGCTTTCATTTTCTCC
TCCTTGTATAAATCCTGGTTGCTGTCTCTTTATGAGGAGTTGTGGCCCGTTGTCAGGCAACGTGGCGTGG
TGTGCACTGTGTTTGCTGACGCAACCCCCACTGGTTGGGGCATTGCCACCACCTGTCAGCTCCTTTCCGG
GACTTTCGCTTTCCCCCTCCCTATTGCCACGGCGGAACTCATCGCCGCCTGCCTTGCCCGCTGCTGGACA
GGGGCTCGGCTGTTGGGCACTGACAATTCCGTGGTGTTGTCGGGGAAATCATCGTCCTTTCCTTGGCTGC
TCGCCTGTGTTGCCACCTGGATTCTGCGCGGGACGTCCTTCTGCTACGTCCCTTCGGCCCTCAATCCAGC
GGACCTTCCTTCCCGCGGCCTGCTGCCGGCTCTGCGGCCTCTTCCGCGTCTTCGCCTTCGCCCTCAGACG
AGTCGGATCTCCCTTTGGGCCGCCTCCCCGCGTCGACTTTAAGACCAATGACTTACAAGGCAGCTGTAGA
TCTTAGCCACTTTTTAAAAGAAAAGGGGGGACTGGAAGGGCTAATTCACTCCCAACGAAGACAAGATCTG
CTTTTTGCTTGTACTGGGTCTCTCTGGTTAGACCAGATCTGAGCCTGGGAGCTCTCTGGCTAACTAGGGA
ACCCACTGCTTAAGCCTCAATAAAGCTTGCCTTGAGTGCTTCAAGTAGTGTGTGCCCGTCTGTTGTGTGA
CTCTGGTAACTAGAGATCCCTCAGACCCTTTTAGTCAGTGTGGAAAATCTCTAGCAGTACGTATAGTAGT
TCATGTCATCTTATTATTCAGTATTTATAACTTGCAAAGAAATGAATATCAGAGAGTGAGAGGAACTTGT
TTATTGCAGCTTATAATGGTTACAAATAAAGCAATAGCATCACAAATTTCACAAATAAAGCATTTTTTTC
ACTGCATTCTAGTTGTGGTTTGTCCAAACTCATCAATGTATCTTATCATGTCTGGCTCTAGCTATCCCGC
CCCTAACTCCGCCCATCCCGCCCCTAACTCCGCCCAGTTCCGCCCATTCTCCGCCCCATGGCTGACTAAT
TTTTTTTATTTATGCAGAGGCCGAGGCCGCCTCGGCCTCTGAGCTATTCCAGAAGTAGTGAGGAGGCTTT
TTTGGAGGCCTAGGGACGTACCCAATTCGCCCTATAGTGAGTCGTATTACGCGCGCTCACTGGCCGTCGT
TTTACAACGTCGTGACTGGGAAAACCCTGGCGTTACCCAACTTAATCGCCTTGCAGCACATCCCCCTTTC
GCCAGCTGGCGTAATAGCGAAGAGGCCCGCACCGATCGCCCTTCCCAACAGTTGCGCAGCCTGAATGGCG
AATGGG
[124 nt withheld, positions 3367-3490]
C
[91 nt withheld, positions 3492-3582]
A
[49 nt withheld, positions 3584-3632]
CCTTTGACGTTGGAGTCCACGTTCTTT
[37 nt withheld, positions 3660-3696]
ACCCTATCTCGGTCTATTCTTTTGATTTATAAGGGATTTTGCCGATTTCGGCCTATTGGTTAAAAAATGA
GCTGATTTAACAAAAATTTAACGCGAATTTTAACAAAATATTAACGCTTACAATTTAGGTGGCACTTTTC
GGGGAAATGTGCGCGGAACCCCTATTTGTTTATTTTTCTAAATACATTCAAATATGTATCCGCTCATGAG
ACAATAACCCTGATAAATGCTTCAATAATATTGAAAAAGGAAGAGTATGAGTATTCAACATTTCCGTGTC
GCCCTTATTCCCTTTTTTGCGGCATTTTGCCTTCCTGTTTTTGCTCACCCAGAAACGCTGGTGAAAGTAA
AAGATGCTGAAGATCAGTTGGGTGCACGAGTGGGTTACATCGAACTGGATCTCAACAGCGGTAAGATCCT
TGAGAGTTTTCGCCCCGAAGAACGTTTTCCAATGATGAGCACTTTTAAAGTTCTGCTATGTGGCGCGGTA
TTATCCCGTATTGACGCCGGGCAAGAGCAACTCGGTCGCCGCATACACTATTCTCAGAATGACTTGGTTG
AGTACTCACCAGTCACAGAAAAGCATCTTACGGATGGCATGACAGTAAGAGAATTATGCAGTGCTGCCAT
AACCATGAGTGATAACACTGCGGCCAACTTACTTCTGACAACGATCGGAGGACCGAAGGAGCTAACCGCT
TTTTTGCACAACATGGGGGATCATGTAACTCGCCTTGATCGTTGGGAACCGGAGCTGAATGAAGCCATAC
CAAACGACGAGCGTGACACCACGATGCCTGTAGCAATGGCAACAACGTTGCGCAAACTATTAACTGGCGA
ACTACTTACTCTAGCTTCCCGGCAACAATTAATAGACTGGATGGAGGCGGATAAAGTTGCAGGACCACTT
CTGCGCTCGGCCCTTCCGGCTGGCTGGTTTATTGCTGATAAATCTGGAGCCGGTGAGCGTGGGTCTCGCG
GTATCATTGCAGCACTGGGGCCAGATGGTAAGCCCTCCCGTATCGTAGTTATCTACACGACGGGGAGTCA
GGCAACTATGGATGAACGAAATAGACAGATCGCTGAGATAGGTGCCTCACTGATTAAGCATTGGTAACTG
TCAGACCAAGTTTACTCATATATACTTTAGATTGATTTAAAACTTCATTTTTAATTTAAAAGGATCTAGG
TGAAGATCCTTTTTGATAATCTCATGACCAAAATCCCTTAACGTGAGTTTTCGTTCCACTGAGCGTCAGA
CCCCGTAGAAAAGATCAAAGGATCTTCTTGAGATCCTTTTTTTCTGCGCGTAATCTGCTGCTTGCAAACA
AAAAAACCACCGCTACCAGCGGTGGTTTGTTTGCCGGATCAAGAGCTACCAACTCTTTTTCCGAAGGTAA
CTGGCTTCAGCAGAGCGCAGATACCAAATACTGTTCTTCTAGTGTAGCCGTAGTTAGGCCACCACTTCAA
GAACTCTGTAGCACCGCCTACATACCTCGCTCTGCTAATCCTGTTACCAGTGGCTGCTGCCAGTGGCGAT
AAGTCGTGTCTTACCGGGTTGGACTCAAGACGATAGTTACCGGATAAGGCGCAGCGGTCGGGCTGAACGG
GGGGTTCGTGCACACAGCCCAGCTTGGAGCGAACGACCTACACCGAACTGAGATACCTACAGCGTGAGCT
ATGAGAAAGCGCCACGCTTCCCGAAGGGAGAAAGGCGGACAGGTATCCGGTAAGCGGCAGGGTCGGAACA
GGAGAGCGCACGAGGGAGCTTCCAGGGGGAAACGCCTGGTATCTTTATAGTCCTGTCGGGTTTCGCCACC
TCTGACTTGAGCGTCGATTTTTGTGATGCTCGTCAGGGGGGCGGAGCCTATGGAAAAACGCCAGCAACGC
GGCCTTTTTACGGTTCCTGGCCTTTTGCTGGCCTTTTGCTCACATGTTCTTTCCTGCGTTATCCCCTGAT
TCTGTGGATAACCGTATTACCGCCTTTGAGTGAGCTGATACCGCTCGCCGCAGCCGAACGACCGAGCGCA
GCGAGTCAGTGAGCGAGGAAGCGGAAGAGCGCCCAATACGCAAACCGCCTCTCCCCGCGCGTTGGCCGAT
TCATTAATGCAGCTGGCACGACAGGTTTCCCGACTGGAAAGCGGGCAGTGAGCGCAACGCAATTAATGTG
AGTTAGCTCACTCATTAGGCACCCCAGGCTTTACACTTTATGCTTCCGGCTCGTATGTTGTGTGGAATTG
TGAGCGGATAACAATTTCACACAGGAAACAGCTATGACCATGATTACGCCAAGCGCGCAATTAACCCTCA
CTAAAGGGAACAAAAGCTGGAGCTGCAAGCTTAATGTAGTCTTATGCAATACTCTTGTAGTCTTGCAACA
TGGTAACGATGAGTTAGCAACATGCCTTACAAGGAGAGAAAAAGCACCGTGCATGCCGATTGGTGGAAGT
AAGGTGGTACGATCGTGCCTTATTAGGAAGGCAACAGACGGGTCTGACATGGATTGGACGAACCACTGAA
TTGCCGCATTGCAGAGATATTGTATTTAAGTGCCTAGCTCGATACATAAACGGGTCTCTCTGGTTAGACC
AGATCTGAGCCTGGGAGCTCTCTGGCTAACTAGGGAACCCACTGCTTAAGCCTCAATAAAGCTTGCCTTG
AGTGCTTCAAGTAGTGTGTGCCCGTCTGTTGTGTGACTCTGGTAACTAGAGATCCCTCAGACCCTTTTAG
TCAGTGTGGAAAATCTCTAGCAGTGGCGCCCGAACAGGGACTTGAAAGCGAAAGGGAAACCAGAGGAGCT
CTCTCGACGCAGGACTCGGCTTGCTGAAGCGCGCACGGCAAGAGGCGAGGGGCGGCGACTGGTGAGTACG
CCAAAAATTTTGACTAGCGGAGGCTAGAAGGAGAGAGATGGGTGCGAGAGCGTCAGTATTAAGCGGGGGA
GAATTAGATCGCGATGGGAAAAAATTCGGTTAAGGCCAGGGGGAAAGAAAAAATATAAATTAAAACATAT
AGTATGGGCAAGCAGGGAGCTAGAACGATTCGCAGTTAATCCTGGCCTGTTAGAAACATCAGAAGGCTGT
AGACAAATACTGGGACAGCTACAACCATCCCTTCAGACAGGATCAGAAGAACTTAGATCATTATATAATA
CAGTAGCAACCCTCTATTGTGTGCATCAAAGGATAGAGATAAAAGACACCAAGGAAGCTTTAGACAAGAT
AGAGGAAGAGCAAAACAAAAGTAAGACCACCGCACAGCAAGCGGCCGCTGATCTTCAGACCTGGAGGAGG
AGATATGAGGGACAATTGGAGAAGTGAATTATATAAATATAAAGTAGTAAAAATTGAACCATTAGGAGTA
GCACCCACCAAGGCAAAGAGAAGAGTGGTGCAGAGAGAAAAAAGAGCAGTGGGAATAGGAGCTTTGTTCC
TTGGGTTCTTGGGAGCAGCAGGAAGCACTATGGGCGCAGCGTCAATGACGCTGACGGTACAGGCCAGACA
ATTATTGTCTGGTATAGTGCAGCAGCAGAACAATTTGCTGAGGGCTATTGAGGCGCAACAGCATCTGTTG
CAACTCACAGTCTGGGGCATCAAGCAGCTCCAGGCAAGAATCCTGGCTGTGGAAAGATACCTAAAGGATC
AACAGCTCCTGGGGATTTGGGGTTGCTCTGGAAAACTCATTTGCACCACTGCTGTGCCTTGGAATGCTAG
TTGGAGTAATAAATCTCTGGAACAGATTTGGAATCACACGACCTGGATGGAGTGGGACAGAGAAATTAAC
AATTACACAAGCTTAATACACTCCTTAATTGAAGAATCGCAAAACCAGCAAGAAAAGAATGAACAAGAAT
TATTGGAATTAGATAAATGGGCAAGTTTGTGGAATTGGTTTAACATAACAAATTGGCTGTGGTATATAAA
ATTATTCATAATGATAGTAGGAGGCTTGGTAGGTTTAAGAATAGTTTTTGCTGTACTTTCTATAGTGAAT
AGAGTTAGGCAGGGATATTCACCATTATCGTTTCAGACCCACCTCCCAACCCCGAGGGGACCCAGAGAGG
GCCTATTTCCCATGATTCCTTCATATTTGCATATACGATACAAGGCTGTTAGAGAGATAATTAGAATTAA
TTTGACTGTAAACACAAAGATATTAGTACAAAATACGTGACGTAGAAAGTAATAATTTCTTGGGTAGTTT
GCAGTTTTAAAATTATGTTTTAAAATGGACTATCATATGCTTACCGTAACTTGAAAGTATTTCGATTTCT
TGGCTTTATATATCTTGTGGAAAGGACGAAACACCGGCAGCAGCGAAAGCGCCTTGGTTTTAGAGCTAGA
AATAGCAAGTTAAAATAAGGCTAGTCCGTTATCAACTTGAAAAAGTGGCACCGAGTCGGTGCTTTTTTAA
GCTTGGCGTAACTAGATCTTGAGACAAATGGCAGTATTCATCCACAATTTTAAAAGAAAAGGGGGGATTG
GGGGGTACAGTGCAGGGGAAAGAATAGTAGACATAATAGCAACAGACATACAAACTAAAGAATTACAAAA
ACAAATTACAAAAATTCAAAATTTTCGGGTTTATTACAGGGACAGCAGAGATCCACTTTGGCGCCGGCTC
GAGGGGG
Features (pLannotate 1.2.2; 29 found; start..end, strand, type, name):
     14..80      +  CDS            small t antigen (fragment): SV40 (simian virus 40) small t antigen
    106..317     +  promoter       EF-1α core promoter: core promoter for human elongation factor EF-1α
    318..1256    +  intron         EF-1α intron A: intron upstream of the start codon of human EF-1α
   1278..1877    +  CDS            PuroR (fragment): puromycin N-acetyltransferase; pac from Streptomyces; confers resistance to puromycin
   1893..2481    +  misc_feature   WPRE: woodchuck hepatitis virus posttranscriptional regulatory element
   2532..2551    +  misc_feature   cPPT/CTS (fragment): central polypurine tract and central termination sequence of HIV-1
   2553..2786    +  LTR            3' LTR (ΔU3): self-inactivating 3' long terminal repeat (LTR) from HIV-1
   2864..2985    +  polyA_signal   SV40 poly(A) signal: SV40 polyadenylation signal
   3025..3160    +  rep_origin     SV40 ori: SV40 origin of replication
   3181..3199    -  promoter       T7 promoter: promoter for bacteriophage T7 RNA polymerase
   3207..3362    +  CDS            lacZα (fragment): LacZα fragment of β-galactosidase; lacZ fragment
   3367..3795    +  rep_origin     f1 ori (sequence partly withheld): f1 bacteriophage origin of replication; arrow indicates direction of (+) strand synthesis
   3848..3952    +  promoter       AmpR promoter: bla
   3953..4813    +  CDS            AmpR: β-lactamase; bla; confers resistance to ampicillin, carbenicillin, and related antibiotics
   4984..5572    +  rep_origin     ori: high-copy-number ColE1/pMB1/pBR322/pUC origin of replication
   5755..5847    +  CDS            lacI (fragment): lac repressor; lacI; The lac repressor binds to the lac operator to inhibit transcription in E. coli. This inhibition can be relieved by adding lactose or isopropyl-β-D-thiogalactopyranoside (IPTG).
   5860..5881    +  protein_bind   CAP binding site: CAP binding activates transcription in the presence of cAMP. E. coli catabolite activator protein
   5896..5926    +  promoter       lac promoter: promoter for the E. coli lac operon
   5934..5950    +  protein_bind   lac operator: The lac repressor binds to the lac operator to inhibit transcription in E. coli. This inhibition can be relieved by adding lactose or isopropyl-β-D-thiogalactopyranoside (IPTG). lac repressor encoded by lacI
   5995..6013    +  promoter       T3 promoter: promoter for bacteriophage T3 RNA polymerase
   6041..6267    +  promoter       RSV promoter: Rous sarcoma virus enhancer/promoter
   6268..6448    +  LTR            5' LTR (truncated): truncated 5' long terminal repeat (LTR) from HIV-1
   6495..6620    +  misc_feature   HIV-1 Ψ: packaging signal of human immunodeficiency virus type 1
   6604..6967    +  CDS            HIV-1 gag (fragment): gag protein from human immunodeficiency virus 1; gag
   7113..7346    +  misc_feature   RRE: The Rev response element (RRE) of HIV-1 allows for Rev-dependent mRNA export from the nucleus to the cytoplasm.
   7723..7749    +  CDS            Rev (fragment): human immunodeficiency virus 1 (HIV-1) Rev protein; rev; enhances nuclear export of unspliced and incompletely spliced viral mRNAs
   7753..7993    +  promoter       U6 promoter: RNA polymerase III promoter for human U6 snRNA
   8023..8098    +  misc_RNA       gRNA scaffold: guide RNA scaffold for the Streptococcus pyogenes CRISPR/Cas9 system
   8154..8271    +  misc_feature   cPPT/CTS: central polypurine tract and central termination sequence of HIV-1
