[The description below was written by a language model from this plasmid's Addgene catalogue record and pLannotate feature annotations shown in this document.]
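Description:
MAP2K1 gRNA (BRDN0001147078) is a third-generation lentiviral CRISPR guide plasmid built on the lentiGuide-Puro backbone. It expresses a single guide RNA against human MAP2K1 (also known as MEK1), designed against the NM_002755.3 reference transcript. The assembled sequence is about 8.3 kb. In E. coli it is propagated at high copy from a ColE1/pUC-type origin and selected with ampicillin through the bla gene. An f1 origin and remnants of a lac/T7/T3 cloning region are also carried in the bacterial portion.

The transfer cassette begins with an RSV promoter fused to a truncated HIV-1 5' LTR, which makes genomic RNA production Tat-independent. This is followed by the Ψ packaging signal with a partial gag sequence, the Rev response element for Rev-dependent nuclear export, and a cPPT/CTS element that aids nuclear import of the provirus. It ends in a ΔU3 self-inactivating 3' LTR. Within this frame, the human U6 RNA polymerase III promoter drives the MAP2K1-specific spacer joined to the Streptococcus pyogenes gRNA scaffold. A separate EF-1α promoter with its intron A expresses puromycin N-acetyltransferase, so transduced mammalian cells can be selected with puromycin. A WPRE downstream of this marker enhances transcript expression. An SV40 poly(A) signal and SV40 origin lie outside the 3' LTR.

The plasmid does not encode Cas9, so it is meant to be used with a separate Cas9 lentiviral vector or in cells that already express Cas9. In that setting it directs cleavage and knockout of MAP2K1. It is an individual clone from a human kinome gRNA collection associated with work on optimized sgRNA design for higher on-target activity and fewer off-target effects.
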