Addgene plasmid #76211: MAP2K1 gRNA (BRDN0001147078)
Purpose: 3rd generation lentiviral gRNA plasmid targeting human MAP2K1
Depositing lab: John Doench & David Root. Depositing organization: Broad Institute. Publication: Optimized sgRNA design to maximize activity and minimize off-target effects of CRISPR-Cas9. Doench JG, Fusi N, Sullender M, Hegde M, Vaimberg EW, Donovan KF, Smith I, Tothova Z, Wilen C, Orchard R, Virgin HW, Listgarten J, Root DE. Nat Biotechnol. 2016 Jan 18. doi: 10.1038/nbt.3437. PubMed 26780180.
Backbone
  Vector backbone: lentiGuide-Puro
  Backbone manufacturer: Zhang Lab (Addgene plasmid # 52963)
  Vector type: Mammalian Expression, Lentiviral, CRISPR
  Selectable markers: Puromycin
Growth in bacteria
  Bacterial resistance: Ampicillin, 100 μg/mL
  Growth temperature: 37°C
  Growth strain: DH5alpha
  Copy number: High Copy
Gene/Insert
  Gene/Insert name: MAP2K1 (alt names: MAP2K1; NM_002755.3)
  gRNA/shRNA sequence: GCAGCAGCGAAAGCGCCTTG
  Species: H. sapiens (human)
  Entrez Gene: MAP2K1 (a.k.a. CFC3, MAPKK1, MEK1, MEL, MKK1, PRKMK1)
  Promoter: hU6
  Cloning method: Unknown
  Sequencing primers: 5′ U6-F; 3′ pS2-R
Terms and licenses: Academic/Nonprofit Terms; Industry Terms: Not Available to Industry
Depositor comments: The gRNA was designed to target the following Genbank reference sequence(s): NM_002755.3. Note that this plasmid does NOT contain Cas9. It should be used in conjunction with lentiCas9-Blast (Addgene #52962) or otherwise with cell lines already expressing Cas9. Browse the full kinome gRNA library at http://www.addgene.org/pooled-library/broadgpp-human-kinome/ or visit http://www.broadinstitute.org/rnai/public/ for detailed protocols and information.
How to cite: MAP2K1 gRNA (BRDN0001147078) was a gift from John Doench & David Root (Addgene plasmid # 76211 ; http://n2t.net/addgene:76211 ; RRID:Addgene_76211)
