>Addgene plasmid #76211 | MAP2K1 gRNA (BRDN0001147078) | depositor partial sequence | sequence record 143671 | Target Sequence
GCAGCAGCGAAAGCGCCTTG
