>Addgene plasmid #76211 | MAP2K1 gRNA (BRDN0001147078) | addgene partial sequence | sequence record 185399 | hU6-F
AAAGTAATAATTTCTTGGGTAGTTTGCAGTTTTAAAATTATGTTTTAAAATGGACTATCATATGCTTACC
GTAACTTGAAAGTATTTCGATTTCTTGGCTTTATATATCTTGTGGAAAGGACGAAACACCGGCAGCAGCG
AAAGCGCCTTGGTTTTAGAGCTAGAAATAGCAAGTTAAAATAAGGCTAGTCCGTTATCAACTTGAAAAAG
TGGCACCGAGTCGGTGCTTTTTTAAGCTTGGCGTAACTAGATCTTGAGACAAATGGCAGTATTCATCCAC
AATTTTAAAAGAAAAGGGGGGATTGGGGGGTACAGTGCAGGGGAAAGAATAGTAGACATAATAGCAACAG
ACATACAAACTAAAGAATTACAAAAACAAATTACAAAAATTCAAAATTTTCGGGTTTATTACAGGGACAG
CAGAGATCCACTTTGGCGCCGGCTCGAGGGGGCCCGGGTGCAAAGATGGATAAAGTTTTAAACAGAGAGG
AATCTTTGCAGCTAATGGACCTTCTAGGTCTTGAAAGGAGTGGGAATTGGCTCCGGTGCCCGTCAGTGGG
CAGAGCGCAC
